>Addgene plasmid #46827 | psd44-G13GA | addgene partial sequence | sequence record 67807 | WPRE-R 5'-CATAGCGTAAAAGGAGCAACA-3'
AATTTTGTAATCCAGAGGTTGATTGTCGACTGTACAGGCCGGCCCCCCTAGAGATCTCTAGATCACTGTA
GCATAAGCTGCTTGAGGTTGTCATGCAGAATAGTATCCTTCACGTCACGGAAAACAAGGCGGATGTTCTC
CGTGTTGATAGCAGTGGTGAAGTGGTGGTATAAGGGCTTCTGTTGCTGGTCCCGGCGTTTGTTCCGGAAA
CATTCCACCAGGAATTTTTGGACGTCTCTTAAGCAGTGGGGATCCCCTTCAAATTCTAGGAAATAGTCTT
TGATGCTCACAATTTGCACCTTCTCCTCAAGCAAGTCTGTCTTGTTTAAGAACAGAATTATGGAGACATT
GCTGAAAACCCGGTTATTGACGATTGTTTCAAAAATGTTCAGAGACTCTGTAAGGCGATTGGTCAGTCGA
TCTTCCATAAGCACCTGGTCAAATTCACTTGAGGAAACAAGGAAAAGTATTGATGTCACACTGTCGAAAC
ATTCAAACCAACGTTTCCTTTCTGATCTCTGAGCACCTACATCAACCATTTTGAAAGGAACATTTTTTAT
TTCAAAGTCGTATTCATGGATGCCTTTGGTGGGTCTTCTGGCAAGCAGAATATCTTGTTGTGATGGAATA
TAATCTGGTTCTCCAAGTTTATCCAAGTTATCCAGGAAATATTTTACAGATTCACCCAGTTGAAATTCTC
GACGCCGGTCATAGGCATTCTGTATGCCGCTGTCTGCCCATAATGCTCTTATAGCAGGAAGATATTGTAA
GAAAACCCTTGTTTCCACCATTCCTTGGGCTGCCATGGGGGCCCGGGTATCAAACGACAT
