[The description below was written by a language model from this plasmid's Addgene catalogue record.]
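Description:
psd44-G13GA is a lentiviral mammalian expression plasmid carrying a point-mutant form of human GNA13, the gene for the G protein alpha 13 subunit. The backbone, psd44, is recorded as a derivative of the pRRLSIN.cPPT.PGK-GFP.WPRE transfer vector. That lineage implies a self-inactivating lentiviral design with a central polypurine tract, which aids nuclear import of the viral genome, and a WPRE, which enhances transcript stability and expression. No feature table is provided, so these elements cannot be confirmed individually. The backbone is about 9.2 kb and the complete plasmid about 10.4 kb. It is propagated in E. coli under ampicillin selection and is listed as low copy. Puromycin is the selectable marker for transduced or transfected mammalian cells, but the record does not state which promoter or linkage drives the puromycin resistance gene.

The insert of roughly 1.2 kb is the human GNA13 cDNA carrying a G225A substitution, which was introduced into a commercially sourced wild-type cDNA. It was cloned by restriction digestion between an NheI site, which is retained, and a SmaI site, which was destroyed. Expression comes from the PGK promoter, a constitutive promoter of moderate strength that is active in a broad range of mammalian cell types. No epitope tags or fluorescent reporters are recorded for the insert.

The stated purpose is expression of mutant G alpha 13 in mammalian cells. As a lentiviral transfer vector, it would be packaged with helper plasmids to produce particles for stable integration, followed by puromycin selection of expressing populations. The record does not describe the functional consequence of the G225A mutation.
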