Addgene plasmid #46827: psd44-G13GA
Purpose: expression of mutant G protein alpha 13 in mammalian cells
Depositing lab: Agnese Mariotti. Depositing organization: Universite de Lausanne (UNIL).
Backbone
  Vector backbone: psd44
  Backbone manufacturer: Dr. Richard Iggo, University of St Andrews, Edinburgh, UK
  Backbone size w/o insert (bp): 9195
  Total vector size (bp): 10370
  Modifications to backbone: pRRLSIN.cPPT.PGK-GFP.WPRE (Addgene plasmid #12252) under control of the PGK promoter.
  Vector type: Mammalian Expression, Lentiviral
  Selectable markers: Puromycin
Growth in bacteria
  Bacterial resistance: Ampicillin, 100 μg/mL
  Growth temperature: 37°C
  Growth strain: DH5alpha
  Copy number: Low Copy
Gene/Insert
  Gene/Insert name: GNA13 (alt names: guanine nucleotide binding protein (G protein), alpha 13; G protein alpha 13; G alpha 13)
  Species: H. sapiens (human)
  Insert size (bp): 1175
  Mutation: G225A
  Entrez Gene: GNA13 (a.k.a. G13, HG1N)
  Promoter: PGK promoter
  Cloning method: Restriction Enzyme; 5′ cloning site NheI (not destroyed); 3′ cloning site SmaI (destroyed during cloning)
  Sequencing primers: 5′ hPGK-F
Terms and licenses: Academic/Nonprofit Terms; Industry Terms: Not Available to Industry
Depositor comments: cDNA to make this plasmid was obtained from www.cdna.org (ID GNA1300000) and subsequently the point mutation was added by the Mariotti lab.
How to cite: psd44-G13GA was a gift from Agnese Mariotti (Addgene plasmid # 46827 ; http://n2t.net/addgene:46827 ; RRID:Addgene_46827)
